>Addgene plasmid #78494 | pLC13 | depositor full sequence | sequence record 146415 | pLC13 sequence 5120 bps
ATCGATGCATAATGTGCCTGTCAAATGGACGAAGCAGGGATTCTGCAAACCCTATGCTACTCCGTCAAGC
CGTCAATTGTCTGATTCGTTACCAATTATGACAACTTGACGGCTACATCATTCACTTTTTCTTCACAACC
GGCACGGAACTCGCTCGGGCTGGCCCCGGTGCATTTTTTAAATACCCGCGAGAAATAGAGTTGATCGTCA
AAACCAACATTGCGACCGACGGTGGCGATAGGCATCCGGGTGGTGCTCAAAAGCAGCTTCGCCTGGCTGA
TACGTTGGTCCTCGCGCCAGCTTAAGACGCTAATCCCTAACTGCTGGCGGAAAAGATGTGACAGACGCGA
CGGCGACAAGCAAACATGCTGTGCGACGCTGGCGATATCAAAATTGCTGTCTGCCAGGTGATCGCTGATG
TACTGACAAGCCTCGCGTACCCGATTATCCATCGGTGGATGGAGCGACTCGTTAATCGCTTCCATGCGCC
GCAGTAACAATTGCTCAAGCAGATTTATCGCCAGCAGCTCCGAATAGCGCCCTTCCCCTTGCCCGGCGTT
AATGATTTGCCCAAACAGGTCGCTGAAATGCGGCTGGTGCGCTTCATCCGGGCGAAAGAACCCCGTATTG
GCAAATATTGACGGCCAGTTAAGCCATTCATGCCAGTAGGCGCGCGGACGAAAGTAAACCCACTGGTGAT
ACCATTCGCGAGCCTCCGGATGACGACCGTAGTGATGAATCTCTCCTGGCGGGAACAGCAAAATATCACC
CGGTCGGCAAACAAATTCTCGTCCCTGATTTTTCACCACCCCCTGACCGCGAATGGTGAGATTGAGAATA
TAACCTTTCATTCCCAGCGGTCGGTCGATAAAAAAATCGAGATAACCGTTGGCCTCAATCGGCGTTAAAC
CCGCCACCAGATGGGCATTAAACGAGTATCCCGGCAGCAGGGGATCATTTTGCGCTTCAGCCATACTTTT
CATACTCCCGCCATTCAGAGAAGAAACCAATTGTCCATATTGCATCAGACATTGCCGTCACTGCGTCTTT
TACTGGCTCTTCTCGCTAACCAAACCGGTAACCCCGCTTATTAAAAGCATTCTGTAACAAAGCGGGACCA
AAGCCATGACAAAAACGCGTAACAAAAGTGTCTATAATCACGGCAGAAAAGTCCACATTGATTATTTGCA
CGGCGTCACACTTTGCTATGCCATAGCATTTTTATCCATAAGATTAGCGGATCCTACCTGACGCTTTTTA
TCGCAACTCTCTACTGTTTCTCCATACCCGTTTTTTTGGGCTAGCGAATTCGAGCTCGGTAACTTTAAGA
AGGAGATATACCATGGCTAAACCAGCAAAACGTATCAAGAGTGCCGCAGCGGCTTATGTGCCACAAAACC
GCGATGCGGTGATTACCGATATTAAACGCATCGGGGATTTACAGCGCGAAGCATCACGTCTGGAAACGGA
AATGAATGATGCCATCGCGGAAATTACGGAGAAATTTGCGGCCCGGATTGCACCGATTAAAACCGATATT
GAAACCCTTTCAAAAGGCGTTCAGGGATGGTGTGAAGCGAACCGCGACGAACTGACGAACGGCGGCAAAG
TGAAGACGGCGAATCTTGTCACCGGTGATGTATCGTGGCGGGTCCGTCCACCATCAGTAAGTATTCGTGG
TATGGATGCAGTGATGGAAACGCTGGAGCGTCTTGGCCTGCAACGCTTTATTCGCACGAAGCAGGAAATC
AACAAGGAAGCGATTTTACTGGAACCGAAAGCGGTCGCAGGCGTTGCCGGAATTACAGTTAAATCAGGCA
TTGAGGATTTTTCTATTATTCCATTTGAACAGGAAGCCGGTATTTAATTGGCTGTTTTGGCGGATGAGAG
AAGATTTTCAGCCTGATACAGATTAAATCAGAACGCAGAAGCGGTCTGATAAAACAGAATTTGCCTGGCG
GCAGTAGCGCGGTGGTCCCACCTGACCCCATGCCGAACTCAGAAGTGAAACGCCGTAGCGCCGATGGTAG
TGTGGGGTCTCCCCATGCGAGAGTAGGGAACTGCCAGGCATCAAATAAAACGAAAGGCTCAGTCGAAAGA
CTGGGCCTTTCGTTTTATCTGTTGTTTGTCGGTGAACGCTCTCCTGAGTAGGACAAATCCGCCGGGAGCG
GATTTGAACGTTGCGAAGCAACGGCCCGGAGGGTGGCGGGCAGGACGCCCGCCATAAACTGCCAGGCATC
AAATTAAGCAGAAGGCCATCCTGACGGATGGCCTTTTTGCGTTTCTACAAACTCTTTTGTTTATTTTTCT
AAATACATTCAAATATGTATCCGCTCATGAGACAATAACCCTGATAAATGCTTCAATAATATTGAAAAAG
GAAGAGTATGAGTATTCAACATTTCCGTGTCGCCCTTATTCCCTTTTTTGCGGCATTTTGCCTTCCTGTT
TTTGCTCACCCAGAAACGCTGGTGAAAGTAAAAGATGCTGAAGATCAGTTGGGTGCACGAGTGGGTTACA
TCGAACTGGATCTCAACAGCGGTAAGATCCTTGAGAGTTTTCGCCCCGAAGAACGTTTTCCAATGATGAG
CACTTTTAAAGTTCTGCTATGTGGCGCGGTATTATCCCGTGTTGACGCCGGGCAAGAGCAACTCGGTCGC
CGCATACACTATTCTCAGAATGACTTGGTTGAGTACTCACCAGTCACAGAAAAGCATCTTACGGATGGCA
TGACAGTAAGAGAATTATGCAGTGCTGCCATAACCATGAGTGATAACACTGCGGCCAACTTACTTCTGAC
AACGATCGGAGGACCGAAGGAGCTAACCGCTTTTTTGCACAACATGGGGGATCATGTAACTCGCCTTGAT
CGTTGGGAACCGGAGCTGAATGAAGCCATACCAAACGACGAGCGTGACACCACGATGCCTGCAGCAATGG
CAACAACGTTGCGCAAACTATTAACTGGCGAACTACTTACTCTAGCTTCCCGGCAACAATTAATAGACTG
GATGGAGGCGGATAAAGTTGCAGGACCACTTCTGCGCTCGGCCCTTCCGGCTGGCTGGTTTATTGCTGAT
AAATCTGGAGCCGGTGAGCGTGGGTCTCGCGGTATCATTGCAGCACTGGGGCCAGATGGTAAGCCCTCCC
GTATCGTAGTTATCTACACGACGGGGAGTCAGGCAACTATGGATGAACGAAATAGACAGATCGCTGAGAT
AGGTGCCTCACTGATTAAGCATTGGTAACTGTCAGACCAAGTTTACTCATATATACTTTAGATTGATT
[125 nt withheld, positions 3289-3413]
C
[141 nt withheld, positions 3415-3555]
CCTTTGACGTTGGAGTCCACGTTCTTTAATAGTGGACTCTTGTTCCAAACTTGAACAACACTCAACCCTA
TCTCGGGCTATTCTTTTGATTTATAAGGGATTTTGCCGATTTCGGCCTATTGGTTAAAAAATGAGCTGAT
TTAACAAAAATTTAACGCGAATTTTAACAAAATATTAACGTTTACAATTTAAAAGGATCTAGGTGAAGAT
CCTTTTTGATAATCTCATGACCAAAATCCCTTAACGTGAGTTTTCGTTCCACTGAGCGTCAGACCCCGTA
GAAAAGATCAAAGGATCTTCTTGAGATCCTTTTTTTCTGCGCGTAATCTGCTGCTTGCAAACAAAAAAAC
CACCGCTACCAGCGGTGGTTTGTTTGCCGGATCAAGAGCTACCAACTCTTTTTCCGAAGGTAACTGGCTT
CAGCAGAGCGCAGATACCAAATACTGTCCTTCTAGTGTAGCCGTAGTTAGGCCACCACTTCAAGAACTCT
GTAGCACCGCCTACATACCTCGCTCTGCTAATCCTGTTACCAGTGGCTGCTGCCAGTGGCGATAAGTCGT
GTCTTACCGGGTTGGACTCAAGACGATAGTTACCGGATAAGGCGCAGCGGTCGGGCTGAACGGGGGGTTC
GTGCACACAGCCCAGCTTGGAGCGAACGACCTACACCGAACTGAGATACCTACAGCGTGAGCTATGAGAA
AGCGCCACGCTTCCCGAAGGGAGAAAGGCGGACAGGTATCCGGTAAGCGGCAGGGTCGGAACAGGAGAGC
GCACGAGGGAGCTTCCAGGGGGAAACGCCTGGTATCTTTATAGTCCTGTCGGGTTTCGCCACCTCTGACT
TGAGCGTCGATTTTTGTGATGCTCGTCAGGGGGGCGGAGCCTATGGAAAAACGCCAGCAACGCGGCCTTT
TTACGGTTCCTGGCCTTTTGCTGGCCTTTTGCTCACATGTTCTTTCCTGCGTTATCCCCTGATTCTGTGG
ATAACCGTATTACCGCCTTTGAGTGAGCTGATACCGCTCGCCGCAGCCGAACGACCGAGCGCAGCGAGTC
AGTGAGCGAGGAAGCGGAAGAGCGCCTGATGCGGTATTTTCTCCTTACGCATCTGTGCGGTATTTCACAC
CGCATATGGTGCACTCTCAGTACAATCTGCTCTGATGCCGCATAGTTAAGCCAGTATACACTCCGCTATC
GCTACGTGACTGGGTCATGGCTGCGCCCCGACACCCGCCAACACCCGCTGACGCGCCCTGACGGGCTTGT
CTGCTCCCGGCATCCGCTTACAGACAAGCTGTGACCGTCTCCGGGAGCTGCATGTGTCAGAGGTTTTCAC
CGTCATCACCGAAACGCGCGAGGCAGCAAGGAGATGGCGCCCAACAGTCCCCCGGCCACGGGGCCTGCCA
CCATACCCACGCCGAAACAAGCGCTCATGAGCCCGAAGTGGCGAGCCCGATCTTCCCCATCGGTGATGTC
GGCGATATAGGCGCCAGCAACCGCACCTGTGGCGCCGGTGATGCCGGCCACGATGCGTCCGGCGTAGAGG
ATCTGCTCATGTTTGACAGCTTATC
Features (pLannotate 1.2.2; 15 found; start..end, strand, type, name):
     96..974     -  CDS            araC: L-arabinose regulatory protein; araC
   1001..1285    +  promoter       araBAD promoter: araBAD; promoter of the L-arabinose operon of E. coli; the araC regulatory gene is transcribed in the opposite direction (Guzman et al., 1995)
   1320..1336    +  RBS            RBS (fragment): efficient ribosome binding site from bacteriophage T7 gene 10 (Olins and Rangwala, 1989)
   1343..1864    +  CDS            gam: GAM_BPMU - Experimental evidence at protein level: Swiss-Prot protein existence level 1. Protects linear double-stranded DNA from host exonuclease degradation. Binds to linear dsDNA irrespective of the precise architecture of the DNA terminus but not to RNA or to ssDNA. From Escherichia phage Mu (Bacteriophage Mu).
   1953..2068    +  ncRNA          5S rRNA: Accession: RF00001 - 5S ribosomal RNA
   2072..2158    +  terminator     rrnB T1 terminator: Escherichia coli rrnB; transcription terminator T1 from the E. coli rrnB gene
   2250..2277    +  terminator     rrnB T2 terminator: transcription terminator T2 from the E. coli rrnB gene
   2296..2387    +  promoter       AmpR promoter: bla
   2388..3248    +  CDS            AmpR: β-lactamase; bla; confers resistance to ampicillin, carbenicillin, and related antibiotics
   3290..3745    +  rep_origin     f1 ori (sequence partly withheld): f1 bacteriophage origin of replication; arrow indicates direction of (+) strand synthesis
   3856..4444    +  rep_origin     ori: high-copy-number ColE1/pMB1/pBR322/pUC origin of replication
   4630..4770    -  misc_feature   bom: basis of mobility region from pBR322
   4872..4912    -  CDS            rop (fragment): Rop protein, which maintains plasmids at low copy number; rop
   4911..5098    -  CDS            TcR (fragment): tetracycline efflux protein; tet; confers resistance to tetracycline
   5108..6       +  promoter       tet promoter (fragment) (across the origin): E. coli promoter for tetracycline efflux protein gene
