[The description below was written by a language model from this plasmid's Addgene catalogue record and pLannotate feature annotations shown in this document.]
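Description:
pLC13 is a 5,120 bp bacterial expression plasmid built on the pBAD18 backbone for arabinose-inducible production of the Gam protein of bacteriophage Mu in Escherichia coli. It replicates from a ColE1/pMB1-type origin, recorded as high copy, and is selected with ampicillin through the bla β-lactamase gene driven by its own promoter. The backbone also carries an f1 phage origin, which allows single-stranded DNA production with helper phage, and the pBR322 bom mobility region. Short remnants of rop, the tetracycline resistance gene and the tet promoter are annotated only as fragments, so they are presumably non-functional leftovers of the pBR322 lineage.

The expression cassette follows the standard pBAD layout. The araC regulator gene is transcribed divergently from the araBAD promoter, so AraC represses the promoter in the absence of L-arabinose and activates it when the sugar is supplied. Downstream lie a fragment of the phage T7 gene 10 ribosome binding site and the Mu gam coding sequence. These are followed by a 5S rRNA segment and the rrnB T1 and T2 terminators, which stop transcription before the resistance gene. Mu Gam binds the ends of linear double-stranded DNA and protects them from host exonuclease degradation. The depositor notes an L126R substitution in the insert and states that it does not affect function.

The associated work concerns the consequences of Cas9 cleavage in the E. coli chromosome, which suggests a role in inducibly supplying Gam to study how double-strand breaks are processed. The record itself states only that the plasmid expresses Mu Gam under pBAD control.
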