Addgene plasmid #78494: pLC13
Purpose: Expression of Mu-gam under the pBAD promoter
Depositing lab: David Bikard. Depositing organization: Institut Pasteur. Publication: Consequences of Cas9 cleavage in the chromosome of Escherichia coli. Cui L, Bikard D. Nucleic Acids Res. 2016 Apr 8. pii: gkw223. 10.1093/nar/gkw223 PubMed 27060147.
Backbone
  Vector backbone: pBAD18
  Total vector size (bp): 5120
  Vector type: Bacterial Expression
Growth in bacteria
  Bacterial resistance: Ampicillin, 100 μg/mL
  Growth temperature: 37°C
  Growth strain: DH5alpha
  Copy number: High Copy
Gene/Insert
  Gene/Insert name: Mu-gam
  Entrez Gene: Mup10 (a.k.a. Mup10)
Resource information
  A portion of this plasmid was derived from a plasmid made by: pBAD18 (Guzman, 1995, J. Bacteriol)
Terms and licenses: Academic/Nonprofit Terms; Industry Terms: Not Available to Industry
Depositor comments: The Mu-gam insert within this plasmid contains an L126R mutation. The depositor states that this mutation does not affect plasmid function.
How to cite: pLC13 was a gift from David Bikard (Addgene plasmid # 78494 ; http://n2t.net/addgene:78494 ; RRID:Addgene_78494)
