>Addgene plasmid #78494 | pLC13 | depositor partial sequence | sequence record 146416 | pBAD promoter region
AAGAAACCAATTGTCCATATTGCATCAGACATTGCCGTCACTGCGTCTTTTACTGGCTCTTCTCGCTAAC
CAAACCGGTAACCCCGCTTATTAAAAGCATTCTGTAACAAAGCGGGACCAAAGCCATGACAAAAACGCGT
AACAAAAGTGTCTATAATCACGGCAGAAAAGTCCACATTGATTATTTGCACGGCGTCACACTTTGCTATG
CCATAGCATTTTTATCCATAAGATTAGCGGATCCTACCTGACGCTTTTTATCGCAACTCTCTACTGTTTC
TCCATACCCGTTTTTTTGGGCTAGCGAATTCGAGCTCGGTAACTTTAAGAAGGAGATATACCATGGCTAA
ACCAGCAAAACGTATCAAGAGTGCCGCAGCGGCTTATGTGCCACAAAACCGCGATGCGGTGATTACCGAT
ATTAAACGCATCGGGGATTTACAGCGCGAAGCATCACGTCTGGAAACGGAAATGAATGA
