>Addgene plasmid #78494 | pLC13 | addgene partial sequence | sequence record 155712 | pBAD-F 5'-ATGCCATAGCATTTTTATCC-3'
CTGACGCTTTTTATCGCAACTCTCTACTGTTTCTCCATACCCGTTTTTTTGGGCTAGCGAATTCGAGCTC
GGTAACTTTAAGAAGGAGATATACCATGGCTAAACCAGCAAAACGTATCAAGAGTGCCGCAGCGGCTTAT
GTGCCACAAAACCGCGATGCGGTGATTACCGATATTAAACGCATCGGGGATTTACAGCGCGAAGCATCAC
GTCTGGAAACGGAAATGAATGATGCCATCGCGGAAATTACGGAGAAATTTGCGGCCCGGATTGCACCGAT
TAAAACCGATATTGAAACCCTTTCAAAAGGCGTTCAGGGATGGTGTGAAGCGAACCGCGACGAACTGACG
AACGGCGGCAAAGTGAAGACGGCGAATCTTGTCACCGGTGATGTATCGTGGCGGGTCCGTCCACCATCAG
TAAGTATTCGTGGTATGGATGCAGTGATGGAAACGCTGGAGCGTCTTGGCCGGCAACGCTTTATTCGCAC
GAAGCAGGAAATCAACAAGGAAGCGATTTTACTGGAACCGAAAGCGGTCGCAGGCGTTGCCGGAATTACA
GTTAAATCAGGCATTGAGGATTTTTCTATTATTCCATTTGAACAGGAAGCCGGTATTTAATTGGCTGTTT
TGGCGGATGAGAGAAGATTTTCAGCCTGATACAGATTAAATCAGAACGCAGAAGCGGTCTGATAAAACAG
AATTTGCCTGGCGGCAGTAGCGCGGTGGTCCCACCTGACCCCATGCCGAACTCAGAAGTGAAACGCCGTA
GCGCCGATGGTAGTGTGGGGTCTCCCCATGCGAGAGTAGGGAACTGCCAGGCATCA
